Addgene plasmid #214660: pGL4_NFAT-RE-CMV-BC0530-luc2
Purpose: barcoded assay, Ca2+ sensor
Depositing lab: Michael Wehr. Depositing organization: Systasy Bioscience GmbH. Publication: Protocol for identifying properties of ERBB receptor antagonists using the barcoded ERBBprofiler assay. Popovic L, Rossner MJ, Wehr MC. STAR Protoc. 2024 Apr 16;5(2):102987. doi: 10.1016/j.xpro.2024.102987. PubMed 38635397.
Backbone
  Vector backbone: pGL4.16
  Vector type: Mammalian Expression, Luciferase
Growth in bacteria
  Bacterial resistance: Ampicillin, 100 μg/mL
  Growth temperature: 37°C
  Growth strain: DH5alpha
  Copy number: High Copy
Gene/Insert
  Gene/Insert name: 6x clustered NFAT element with barcode 0530
  Species: Synthetic
  Cloning method: Gateway Cloning
Terms and licenses: Academic/Nonprofit Terms; Industry Terms: Not Available to Industry
How to cite: pGL4_NFAT-RE-CMV-BC0530-luc2 was a gift from Michael Wehr (Addgene plasmid # 214660 ; http://n2t.net/addgene:214660 ; RRID:Addgene_214660)
