[The description below was written by a language model from this plasmid's Addgene catalogue record and pLannotate feature annotations shown in this document.]
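Description:
pGL4_NFAT-RE-CMV-BC0530-luc2 is a mammalian luciferase reporter plasmid built on the pGL4.16 backbone and designed as a calcium-signalling sensor for barcoded, multiplexed pathway assays. It is propagated in E. coli as a high-copy plasmid through a ColE1/pUC-type origin with ampicillin selection (AmpR). It also carries a hygromycin B phosphotransferase gene under the SV40 enhancer/early promoter with a synthetic poly(A) signal, which would allow selection of stably transfected mammalian cells. A synthetic poly(A) signal and an RNA polymerase II pause site lie upstream of the reporter region, an arrangement that limits read-through transcription from the backbone into the sensor.

The sensor cassette was assembled by Gateway cloning, and the annotated attB1, attB4, attB3 and attB2 sites mark the junctions between its modules. The first module contains six NFAT binding sites derived from the human IL-2 gene, arranged as two clusters of three. The second is a minimal CMV promoter, which has little activity on its own and so makes transcription dependent on NFAT recruitment following a rise in intracellular Ca2+. The third module lies between attB3 and attB2 and is flanked by T3 and T7 promoter sequences. It presumably holds the unique barcode 0530, although the barcode itself is not annotated in the feature table. Downstream is the synthetic firefly luciferase luc2 fused to hCL1 and hPEST degradation sequences, followed by an SV40 poly(A) signal. The degrons shorten reporter half-life, giving a more dynamic readout.

NFAT activity can therefore be read either by luminescence or through the transcribed barcode. The associated publication uses such barcoded sensors to profile ERBB receptor antagonists.
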