Features (pLannotate 1.2.2; 28 found; start..end, strand, type, name):
     47..71      +  protein_bind   attB1: mutant version of attB; recombination site for the Gateway® BP reaction BP Clonase™
     74..100     +  misc_feature   pause site (fragment): RNA polymerase II transcriptional pause signal from the human α2 globin gene
    120..149     +  protein_bind   NFAT binding site: NFAT binding site from the human interleukin 2 (IL-2) gene (Mattila et al., 1990) NFAT transcription factor
    150..179     +  protein_bind   NFAT binding site: NFAT binding site from the human interleukin 2 (IL-2) gene (Mattila et al., 1990) NFAT transcription factor
    180..209     +  protein_bind   NFAT binding site: NFAT binding site from the human interleukin 2 (IL-2) gene (Mattila et al., 1990) NFAT transcription factor
    233..262     +  protein_bind   NFAT binding site: NFAT binding site from the human interleukin 2 (IL-2) gene (Mattila et al., 1990) NFAT transcription factor
    263..292     +  protein_bind   NFAT binding site: NFAT binding site from the human interleukin 2 (IL-2) gene (Mattila et al., 1990) NFAT transcription factor
    293..322     +  protein_bind   NFAT binding site: NFAT binding site from the human interleukin 2 (IL-2) gene (Mattila et al., 1990) NFAT transcription factor
    338..358     -  protein_bind   attB4: mutant version of attB; core recombination site for the Gateway® BP reaction BP Clonase™
    374..411     +  promoter       minimal CMV promoter: human cytomegalovirus (CMV) immediate early promoter
    494..514     +  protein_bind   attB3: mutant version of attB; core recombination site for the Gateway® BP reaction BP Clonase™
    541..559     +  promoter       T3 promoter: promoter for bacteriophage T3 RNA polymerase
    623..641     -  promoter       T7 promoter: promoter for bacteriophage T7 RNA polymerase
    668..688     -  protein_bind   attB2: mutant version of attB; core recombination site for the Gateway® BP reaction BP Clonase™
    753..2405    +  CDS            luciferase: firefly luciferase synthetic luc2 version of the luciferase gene
   2409..2456    +  CDS            hCL1: non-ORF yeast peptide conferring ubiquitin-dependent degradation human codon-optimized
   2463..2579    +  CDS            hPEST: PEST degradation sequence from mouse ornithine decarboxylase human codon-optimized
   2628..2749    -  polyA_signal   SV40 poly(A) signal: SV40 polyadenylation signal
   2775..2906    -  CDS            LT_SV40 (fragment): Experimental evidence at protein level: Swiss-Prot protein existence level 1. Isoform 17kT antigen targets host RBL2 for degradation and promotes cell proliferation. Transactivates host cyclin A promoter through its J domain. From Simian virus 40 (SV40).
   2943..3300    +  promoter       SV40 promoter: SV40 enhancer and early promoter
   3331..4368    +  CDS            HygR: hygromycin B phosphotransferase confers resistance to hygromycin
   4392..4440    +  polyA_signal   poly(A) signal: synthetic polyadenylation signal
   4456..4587    +  CDS            TcR (fragment): tetracycline efflux protein; tet; confers resistance to tetracycline
   4767..5355    -  rep_origin     ori: high-copy-number ColE1/pMB1/pBR322/pUC origin of replication
   5555..6415    -  CDS            AmpR: β-lactamase confers resistance to ampicillin, carbenicillin, and related antibiotics
   6416..6457    -  promoter       AmpR promoter (fragment): bla
   6520..6568    +  polyA_signal   poly(A) signal: synthetic polyadenylation signal
   6582..6673    +  misc_feature   pause site: RNA polymerase II transcriptional pause signal from the human α2 globin gene
>Addgene plasmid #214660 | pGL4_NFAT-RE-CMV-BC0530-luc2 | addgene full sequence | sequence record 423225 | Addgene NGS Result
GGCCTAACTGGCCGGTACCTGAGCTCGCTAGCCTCGAGGATATCAAACAAGTTTGTACAAAAAAGCAGGC
TCCCAAGTGCAGGTGCCAGAACATTTCTCTGGCCTAACTGGCCGGTACCGGAGGAAAAACTGTTTCATAC
AGAAGGCGTGGAGGAAAAACTGTTTCATACAGAAGGCGTGGAGGAAAAACTGTTTCATACAGAAGGCGTG
CTAGTCCTAACTGGCCGGTACCGGAGGAAAAACTGTTTCATACAGAAGGCGTGGAGGAAAAACTGTTTCA
TACAGAAGGCGTGGAGGAAAAACTGTTTCATACAGAAGGCGTGCTAGCGGGGGGCTACAACTTTTCTATA
CAAAGTTGCGGTACCCGGGTCGAGTAGGCGTGTACGGTGGGAGGCCTATATAAGCAGAGCTCGTTTAGTG
AACCGTCAGATCGCCTGGAGACGCCATCCACGCTGTTTTGACCTCCATAGAAGACACCGGGACCGATCCA
GCCCAACTTTGTATAATAAAGTTGAGCTAGTTGCTAAGTCTGCCGAGTAGAATTAACCCTCACTAAAGGG
TAGGTGACACTATATCACAAATCTAAATCCTTTTCTCGGACTCTTTACATTACTAATCAATCCCTATAGT
GAGTCGTATTAGTAGACGCGAGTCAATGCATGTACGACAGCTTTCTTGTACAAAGTGGTTCGATATCAAG
ATCTGGCCTCGGCGGCCAAGCTTGGCAATCCGGTACTGTTGGTAAAGCCACCATGGAAGATGCCAAAAAC
ATTAAGAAGGGCCCAGCGCCATTCTACCCACTCGAAGACGGGACCGCCGGCGAGCAGCTGCACAAAGCCA
TGAAGCGCTACGCCCTGGTGCCCGGCACCATCGCCTTTACCGACGCACATATCGAGGTGGACATTACCTA
CGCCGAGTACTTCGAGATGAGCGTTCGGCTGGCAGAAGCTATGAAGCGCTATGGGCTGAATACAAACCAT
CGGATCGTGGTGTGCAGCGAGAATAGCTTGCAGTTCTTCATGCCCGTGTTGGGTGCCCTGTTCATCGGTG
TGGCTGTGGCCCCAGCTAACGACATCTACAACGAGCGCGAGCTGCTGAACAGCATGGGCATCAGCCAGCC
CACCGTCGTATTCGTGAGCAAGAAAGGGCTGCAAAAGATCCTCAACGTGCAAAAGAAGCTACCGATCATA
CAAAAGATCATCATCATGGATAGCAAGACCGACTACCAGGGCTTCCAAAGCATGTACACCTTCGTGACTT
CCCATTTGCCACCCGGCTTCAACGAGTACGACTTCGTGCCCGAGAGCTTCGACCGGGACAAAACCATCGC
CCTGATCATGAACAGTAGTGGCAGTACCGGATTGCCCAAGGGCGTAGCCCTACCGCACCGCACCGCTTGT
GTCCGATTCAGTCATGCCCGCGACCCCATCTTCGGCAACCAGATCATCCCCGACACCGCTATCCTCAGCG
TGGTGCCATTTCACCACGGCTTCGGCATGTTCACCACGCTGGGCTACTTGATCTGCGGCTTTCGGGTCGT
GCTCATGTACCGCTTCGAGGAGGAGCTATTCTTGCGCAGCTTGCAAGACTATAAGATTCAATCTGCCCTG
CTGGTGCCCACACTATTTAGCTTCTTCGCTAAGAGCACTCTCATCGACAAGTACGACCTAAGCAACTTGC
ACGAGATCGCCAGCGGCGGGGCGCCGCTCAGCAAGGAGGTAGGTGAGGCCGTGGCCAAACGCTTCCACCT
ACCAGGCATCCGCCAGGGCTACGGCCTGACAGAAACAACCAGCGCCATTCTGATCACCCCCGAAGGGGAC
GACAAGCCTGGCGCAGTAGGCAAGGTGGTGCCCTTCTTCGAGGCTAAGGTGGTGGACTTGGACACCGGTA
AGACACTGGGTGTGAACCAGCGCGGCGAGCTGTGCGTCCGTGGCCCCATGATCATGAGCGGCTACGTTAA
CAACCCCGAGGCTACAAACGCTCTCATCGACAAGGACGGCTGGCTGCACAGCGGCGACATCGCCTACTGG
GACGAGGACGAGCACTTCTTCATCGTGGACCGGCTGAAGAGCCTGATCAAATACAAGGGCTACCAGGTAG
CCCCAGCCGAACTGGAGAGCATCCTGCTGCAACACCCCAACATCTTCGACGCCGGGGTCGCCGGCCTGCC
CGACGACGATGCCGGCGAGCTGCCCGCCGCAGTCGTCGTGCTGGAACACGGTAAAACCATGACCGAGAAG
GAGATCGTGGACTATGTGGCCAGCCAGGTTACAACCGCCAAGAAGCTGCGCGGTGGTGTTGTGTTCGTGG
ACGAGGTGCCTAAAGGACTGACCGGCAAGTTGGACGCCCGCAAGATCCGCGAGATTCTCATTAAGGCCAA
GAAGGGCGGCAAGATCGCCGTGTAATCTGCTTGCAAGAACTGGTTCAGTAGCTTAAGCCACTTTGTGATC
CACCTTAACAGCCACGGCTTCCCTCCCGAGGTGGAGGAGCAGGCCGCCGGCACCCTGCCCATGAGCTGCG
CCCAGGAGAGCGGCATGGATAGACACCCTGCTGCTTGCGCCAGCGCCAGGATCAACGTCTAACTGCAGTC
TAGAGTCGGGGCGGCCGGCCGCTTCGAGCAGACATGATAAGATACATTGATGAGTTTGGACAAACCACAA
CTAGAATGCAGTGAAAAAAATGCTTTATTTGTGAAATTTGTGATGCTATTGCTTTATTTGTAACCATTAT
AAGCTGCAATAAACAAGTTAACAACAACAATTGCATTCATTTTATGTTTCAGGTTCAGGGGGAGGTGTGG
GAGGTTTTTTAAAGCAAGTAAAACCTCTACAAATGTGGTAAAATCGATAAGGATCCGTTTGCGTATTGGG
CGCTCTTCCGCTGATCTGCGCAGCACCATGGCCTGAAATAACCTCTGAAAGAGGAACTTGGTTAGCTACC
TTCTGAGGCGGAAAGAACCAGCTGTGGAATGTGTGTCAGTTAGGGTGTGGAAAGTCCCCAGGCTCCCCAG
CAGGCAGAAGTATGCAAAGCATGCATCTCAATTAGTCAGCAACCAGGTGTGGAAAGTCCCCAGGCTCCCC
AGCAGGCAGAAGTATGCAAAGCATGCATCTCAATTAGTCAGCAACCATAGTCCCGCCCCTAACTCCGCCC
ATCCCGCCCCTAACTCCGCCCAGTTCCGCCCATTCTCCGCCCCATGGCTGACTAATTTTTTTTATTTATG
CAGAGGCCGAGGCCGCCTCTGCCTCTGAGCTATTCCAGAAGTAGTGAGGAGGCTTTTTTGGAGGCCTAGG
CTTTTGCAAAAAGCTCGATTCTTCTGACACTAGCGCCACCATGAAGAAGCCCGAACTCACCGCTACCAGC
GTTGAAAAATTTCTCATCGAGAAGTTCGACAGTGTGAGCGACCTGATGCAGTTGTCGGAGGGCGAAGAGA
GCCGAGCCTTCAGCTTCGATGTCGGCGGACGCGGCTATGTACTGCGGGTGAATAGCTGCGCTGATGGCTT
CTACAAAGACCGCTACGTGTACCGCCACTTCGCCAGCGCTGCACTACCCATCCCCGAAGTGTTGGACATC
GGCGAGTTCAGCGAGAGCCTGACATACTGCATCAGTAGACGCGCCCAAGGCGTTACTCTCCAAGACCTCC
CCGAAACAGAGCTGCCTGCTGTGTTACAGCCTGTCGCCGAAGCTATGGATGCTATTGCCGCCGCCGACCT
CAGTCAAACCAGCGGCTTCGGCCCATTCGGGCCCCAAGGCATCGGCCAGTACACAACCTGGCGGGATTTC
ATTTGCGCCATTGCTGATCCCCATGTCTACCACTGGCAGACCGTGATGGACGACACCGTGTCCGCCAGCG
TAGCTCAAGCCCTGGACGAACTGATGCTGTGGGCCGAAGACTGTCCCGAGGTGCGCCACCTCGTCCATGC
CGACTTCGGCAGCAACAACGTCCTGACCGACAACGGCCGCATCACCGCCGTAATCGACTGGTCCGAAGCT
ATGTTCGGGGACAGTCAGTACGAGGTGGCCAACATCTTCTTCTGGCGGCCCTGGCTGGCTTGCATGGAGC
AGCAGACTCGCTACTTCGAGCGCCGGCATCCCGAGCTGGCCGGCAGCCCTCGTCTGCGAGCCTACATGCT
GCGCATCGGCCTGGATCAGCTCTACCAGAGCCTCGTGGACGGCAACTTCGACGATGCTGCCTGGGCTCAA
GGCCGCTGCGATGCCATCGTCCGCAGCGGGGCCGGCACCGTCGGTCGCACACAAATCGCTCGCCGGAGCG
CAGCCGTATGGACCGACGGCTGCGTCGAGGTGCTGGCCGACAGCGGCAACCGCCGGCCCAGTACACGACC
GCGCGCTAAGGAGGTAGGTCGAGTTTAAACTCTAGAACCGGTCATGGCCGCAATAAAATATCTTTATTTT
CATTACATCTGTGTGTTGGTTTTTTGTGTGTTCGAACTAGATGCTGTCGACCGATGCCCTTGAGAGCCTT
CAACCCAGTCAGCTCCTTCCGGTGGGCGCGGGGCATGACTATCGTCGCCGCACTTATGACTGTCTTCTTT
ATCATGCAACTCGTAGGACAGGTGCCGGCAGCGCTCTTCCGCTTCCTCGCTCACTGACTCGCTGCGCTCG
GTCGTTCGGCTGCGGCGAGCGGTATCAGCTCACTCAAAGGCGGTAATACGGTTATCCACAGAATCAGGGG
ATAACGCAGGAAAGAACATGTGAGCAAAAGGCCAGCAAAAGGCCAGGAACCGTAAAAAGGCCGCGTTGCT
GGCGTTTTTCCATAGGCTCCGCCCCCCTGACGAGCATCACAAAAATCGACGCTCAAGTCAGAGGTGGCGA
AACCCGACAGGACTATAAAGATACCAGGCGTTTCCCCCTGGAAGCTCCCTCGTGCGCTCTCCTGTTCCGA
CCCTGCCGCTTACCGGATACCTGTCCGCCTTTCTCCCTTCGGGAAGCGTGGCGCTTTCTCATAGCTCACG
CTGTAGGTATCTCAGTTCGGTGTAGGTCGTTCGCTCCAAGCTGGGCTGTGTGCACGAACCCCCCGTTCAG
CCCGACCGCTGCGCCTTATCCGGTAACTATCGTCTTGAGTCCAACCCGGTAAGACACGACTTATCGCCAC
TGGCAGCAGCCACTGGTAACAGGATTAGCAGAGCGAGGTATGTAGGCGGTGCTACAGAGTTCTTGAAGTG
GTGGCCTAACTACGGCTACACTAGAAGAACAGTATTTGGTATCTGCGCTCTGCTGAAGCCAGTTACCTTC
GGAAAAAGAGTTGGTAGCTCTTGATCCGGCAAACAAACCACCGCTGGTAGCGGTGGTTTTTTTGTTTGCA
AGCAGCAGATTACGCGCAGAAAAAAAGGATCTCAAGAAGATCCTTTGATCTTTTCTACGGGGTCTGACGC
TCAGTGGAACGAAAACTCACGTTAAGGGATTTTGGTCATGAGATTATCAAAAAGGATCTTCACCTAGATC
CTTTTAAATTAAAAATGAAGTTTTAAATCAATCTAAAGTATATATGAGTAAACTTGGTCTGACAGCGGCC
GCAAATGCTAAACCACTGCAGTGGTTACCAGTGCTTGATCAGTGAGGCACCGATCTCAGCGATCTGCCTA
TTTCGTTCGTCCATAGTGGCCTGACTCCCCGTCGTGTAGATCACTACGATTCGTGAGGGCTTACCATCAG
GCCCCAGCGCAGCAATGATGCCGCGAGAGCCGCGTTCACCGGCCCCCGATTTGTCAGCAATGAACCAGCC
AGCAGGGAGGGCCGAGCGAAGAAGTGGTCCTGCTACTTTGTCCGCCTCCATCCAGTCTATGAGCTGCTGT
CGTGATGCTAGAGTAAGAAGTTCGCCAGTGAGTAGTTTCCGAAGAGTTGTGGCCATTGCTACTGGCATCG
TGGTATCACGCTCGTCGTTCGGTATGGCTTCGTTCAACTCTGGTTCCCAGCGGTCAAGCCGGGTCACATG
ATCACCCATATTATGAAGAAATGCAGTCAGCTCCTTAGGGCCTCCGATCGTTGTCAGAAGTAAGTTGGCC
GCGGTGTTGTCGCTCATGGTAATGGCAGCACTACACAATTCTCTTACCGTCATGCCATCCGTAAGATGCT
TTTCCGTGACCGGCGAGTACTCAACCAAGTCGTTTTGTGAGTAGTGTATACGGCGACCAAGCTGCTCTTG
CCCGGCGTCTATACGGGACAACACCGCGCCACATAGCAGTACTTTGAAAGTGCTCATCATCGGGAATCGT
TCTTCGGGGCGGAAAGACTCAAGGATCTTGCCGCTATTGAGATCCAGTTCGATATAGCCCACTCTTGCAC
CCAGTTGATCTTCAGCATCTTTTACTTTCACCAGCGTTTCGGGGTGTGCAAAAACAGGCAAGCAAAATGC
CGCAAAGAAGGGAATGAGTGCGACACGAAAATGTTGGATGCTCATACTCGTCCTTTTTCAATATTATTGA
AGCATTTATCAGGGTTACTAGTACGTCTCTCAAGGATAAGTAAGTAATATTAAGGTACGGGAGGTATTGG
ACAGGCCGCAATAAAATATCTTTATTTTCATTACATCTGTGTGTTGGTTTTTTGTGTGAATCGATAGTAC
TAACATACGCTCTCCATCAAAACAAAACGAAACAAAACAAACTAGCAAAATAGGCTGTCCCCAGTGCAAG
TGCAGGTGCCAGAACATTTCTCT
